Addgene plasmid #221717: pCS2+-FLAG3-hsN-drAgo2
Purpose: Expression of zebrafish Ago2 with N-terminal 3xFLAG tag in zebrafish embryos. Swapped N-domain for human Ago2 N-domain.
Depositing lab: David Bartel. Depositing organization: Whitehead Institute for Biomedical Research. Publication: A Seed Mismatch Enhances Argonaute2-Catalyzed Cleavage and Partially Rescues Severely Impaired Cleavage Found in Fish. Chen GR, Sive H, Bartel DP. Mol Cell. 2017 Dec 21;68(6):1095-1107.e5. doi: 10.1016/j.molcel.2017.11.032. PubMed 29272705.
Backbone
  Vector backbone: pCS2+
  Vector type: Fish expression
Growth in bacteria
  Bacterial resistance: Ampicillin, 100 μg/mL
  Growth temperature: 37°C
  Growth strain: DH5alpha
  Copy number: High Copy
Gene/Insert
  Gene/Insert name: hsN-drAgo2
  Species: D. rerio (zebrafish)
  Mutation: Swap of N-domain for human Ago2 N-domain
  Entrez Gene: ago2
  Promoter: simian CMV IE94
  Tag / fusion protein: 3xFLAG (N terminal on insert)
  Cloning method: Gibson Cloning
Terms and licenses: Academic/Nonprofit Terms; Industry Terms: Not Available to Industry
How to cite: pCS2+-FLAG3-hsN-drAgo2 was a gift from David Bartel (Addgene plasmid # 221717 ; http://n2t.net/addgene:221717 ; RRID:Addgene_221717)
