[The description below was written by a language model from this plasmid's Addgene catalogue record and pLannotate feature annotations shown in this document.]
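Description:
pCS2+-FLAG3-hsN-drAgo2 is a 6,754-nt expression plasmid built on the pCS2+ backbone and catalogued as a fish expression vector, intended for producing a chimeric Argonaute2 protein in zebrafish embryos. It is maintained in E. coli as a high-copy plasmid through a ColE1/pUC-type origin and selected with ampicillin via the β-lactamase gene. An f1 origin and remnants of the lac region (lac promoter/operator, and lacZα and lacI fragments) are carried over from the parental cloning vector.

The insert encodes zebrafish Ago2 in which the N-domain has been replaced by the corresponding domain of human Ago2, with a 3xFLAG epitope fused at the N-terminus for detection or immunopurification. The automated annotation labels the whole roughly 2.6-kb reading frame as human AGO2, which presumably reflects the close similarity of the orthologues rather than the recorded origin of most of the sequence. It detects only a fragment of the FLAG tag, and also a TEV protease recognition site upstream of it that the catalogue entry does not mention. Transcription is driven by the simian CMV IE94 enhancer/promoter, which wraps around the plasmid origin to sit just upstream of the cassette, and is terminated by an SV40 polyadenylation signal. An SP6 promoter lies between the CMV element and the coding sequence, an arrangement that in pCS2+ vectors allows in vitro synthesis of mRNA for embryo injection as an alternative to DNA-based expression; T7 (fragment) and T3 promoters flank the downstream side in the opposite orientation.

The domain swap and the associated publication title suggest use in examining why Ago2-catalysed target cleavage is impaired in fish, by testing the contribution of the N-domain.
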