Features (pLannotate 1.2.2; 17 found; start..end, strand, type, name):
     35..53      +  promoter       SP6 promoter: promoter for bacteriophage SP6 RNA polymerase
     93..113     +  CDS            TEV site: tobacco etch virus (TEV) protease recognition and cleavage site
    165..185     +  CDS            FLAG (fragment): FLAG® epitope tag, followed by an enterokinase cleavage site
    192..2765    +  CDS            AGO2: AGO2_HUMAN - Also known as EIF2C2. Experimental evidence at protein level: Swiss-Prot protein existence level 1. Required for RNA-mediated gene silencing (RNAi) by the RNA- induced silencing complex (RISC). The 'minimal RISC' appears to include AGO2 bound to a short guide RNA such as a microRNA (miRNA) or short interfering RNA (siRNA). These guide RNAs direct RISC to complementary mRNAs that are targets for RISC-mediated gene silencing. The precise mechanism of gene silencing depends on the degree of complementarity between the miRNA or siRNA and its target. Binding of RISC to a perfectly comp
   2784..2801    -  promoter       T7 promoter (fragment): promoter for bacteriophage T7 RNA polymerase
   2806..2940    -  polyA_signal   SV40 poly(A) signal: SV40 polyadenylation signal
   3053..3071    -  promoter       T3 promoter: promoter for bacteriophage T3 RNA polymerase
   3116..3132    -  protein_bind   lac operator: The lac repressor binds to the lac operator to inhibit transcription in E. coli. This inhibition can be relieved by adding lactose or isopropyl-β-D-thiogalactopyranoside (IPTG). lac repressor encoded by lacI
   3140..3170    -  promoter       lac promoter: promoter for the E. coli lac operon
   3185..3206    -  protein_bind   CAP binding site: CAP binding activates transcription in the presence of cAMP. E. coli catabolite activator protein
   3219..3311    -  CDS            lacI (fragment): lac repressor; lacI; The lac repressor binds to the lac operator to inhibit transcription in E. coli. This inhibition can be relieved by adding lactose or isopropyl-β-D-thiogalactopyranoside (IPTG).
   3494..4082    -  rep_origin     ori: high-copy-number ColE1/pMB1/pBR322/pUC origin of replication
   4253..5113    -  CDS            AmpR: β-lactamase; bla; confers resistance to ampicillin, carbenicillin, and related antibiotics
   5114..5218    -  promoter       AmpR promoter: bla
   5271..5699    -  rep_origin     f1 ori (sequence partly withheld): f1 bacteriophage origin of replication; arrow indicates direction of (+) strand synthesis
   5704..5770    -  CDS            lacZα (fragment): LacZα fragment of β-galactosidase; lacZ fragment
   5777..6754    +  promoter       CMV IE94 promoter: enhancer/promoter region of simian cytomegalovirus major immediate early transcription unit IE94
>Addgene plasmid #221717 | pCS2+-FLAG3-hsN-drAgo2 | addgene full sequence | sequence record 449651 | Addgene NGS Result
CGCCATTCTGCCTGGGGACGTCGGAGCAAGCTTGATTTAGGTGACACTATAGAATACAAGCTACTTGTTC
TTTTTGCAGGATCCCAACGACCGAAAACCTGTATTTTCAGGGCGCCATGGACTACAAAGACCATGACGGA
GATTACAAAGACCACGACATCGACTACAAGGATGACGATGACAAGGGAGGATACTCGGGAGCCGGCCCCG
CACTTGCACCTCCTGCGCCGCCGCCCCCCATCCAAGGATATGCCTTCAAGCCTCCACCTAGACCCGACTT
TGGGACCTCCGGGAGAACAATCAAATTACAGGCCAATTTCTTCGAAATGGACATCCCCAAAATTGACATC
TATCATTATGAATTGGATATCAAGCCAGAGAAGTGCCCGAGGAGAGTTAACAGGGAAATCGTGGAACACA
TGGTCCAGCACTTTAAAACACAGATCTTTGGGGATCGGAAGCCCGTGTTTGACGGCAGGAAGAATCTATA
CACAGCCATGCCCCTTCCGATTGGGAGGGACAAGGTGGAGCTGGAGGTCACGCTGCCAGGAGAAGGCAAG
GATCGCATCTTCAAGGTGTCCATCAAGTGGGTGTCCTGCGTGAGCTTGCAGGCGTTACACGATGCACTTT
CAGGGCGGCTGCCTAGCGTCCCTTTTGAGACGATCCAGGCCCTGGACGTGGTCATGAGACATTTGCCCTC
TATGAGGTACACCCCAGTCGGACGTTCATTCTTCACTCCATCGGAGGGCTGCTCTAACCCTCTTGGTGGA
GGAAGAGAAGTTTGGTTTGGTTTTCATCAGTCTGTTCGGCCATCACTCTGGAAGATGATGCTCAACATTG
ATGTGTCTGCCACTGCGTTCTACAAAGCTCAACCCGTCATTGAATTCATGTGTGAGGTTTTGGATTTTAA
AAGCATCGAAGAGCAGCAAAAGCCCTTAACAGATTCCCAAAGAGTGAAGTTTACCAAGGAGATCAAGGGT
TTGAAGGTTGAAATTACTCACTGTGGACAAATGAAGAGGAAGTACAGAGTGTGTAATGTGACGAGAAGAC
CAGCCAGCCATCAAACGTTTCCTTTGCAGCAAGAGAATGGTCAGACCATTGAATGCACTGTCGCCCAGTA
CTTCAAGGATAAGTACAAACTGGTGCTTCGATACCCACATCTCCCATGTTTACAAGTTGGTCAGGAGCAG
AAACACACCTACCTTCCGTTGGAGGTCTGCAACATTGTAGCCGGGCAGCGATGCATCAAGAAACTGACAG
ACAATCAGACCTCCACTATGATACGTGCCACAGCCAGGTCTGCGCCCGACCGTCAGGACGAGATCAGCAA
ACTGATGAGAAGTGCCAACTTCAATACAGATCCTTATGTGCGTGAGTTTGGAGTCATGGTAAGAGACGAT
ATGACTGAAGTCAATGGTCGGGTTCTTCAAGCACCGTCGATTCTCTATGGTGGAAGGAACAAAGCAATAG
CAACCCCAGTCCAGGGCGTGTGGGACATGAGGAACAAGCAGTTCCACACAGGGATTGAAATCAAAGTTTG
GGCCATTGCCTGCTTTGCCCCACAGAGGCAGTGCACAGAACTCCTGCTGAAGGCCTTCACTGACCAGCTT
CGTAAGATCTCACGTGATGCTGGGATGCCCATTCAGGGCCAGCCGTGCTTTTGCAAATACGCCCAGGGAG
CAGACAGTGTGGAGCCCATGTTCAAACACCTCAAGTACACTTATCAAGGGTTACAGTTGGTGGTGGTCAT
CTTACCCGGCAAGACTCCTGTTTATGCTGAGGTGAAGCGTGTTGGAGACACTGTTCTCGGCATGGCCACG
CAGTGTGTCCAGGTGAAGAATGTGCAGAAGACCACACCTCAAACCCTTTCTAACCTCTGCCTCAAGATTA
ACGTCAAACTGGGTGGAGTCAACAACATTCTTCTTCCACAGGGCAGGCCCTTGGTGTTCCAGCAACCAGT
TATCTTTTTAGGTGCAGATGTGACTCATCCACCAGCTGGAGATGGCAAGAAACCCTCAATTGCTGCTGTC
GTTGGCAGTATGGATGCCCACCCAAGCAGATACTGTGCCACAGTGCGGGTCCAGCAGCACCGGCAGGACA
TCATTCAGGATCTGGCAACCATGGTCAGAGAGTTACTCATCCAGTTCTACAAATCCACACGCTTCAAACC
AACACGCATCATCTACTACAGAGACGGCATCTCTGAAGGCCAGTTTAACCAGGTTCTACAGCATGAGCTG
CTGGCTATTCGTGAGGCCTGCATCAAGCTGGAGAAAGATTATCAGCCGGGTATCACCTTCGTTGTAGTAC
AGAAGAGACACCACACCAGACTCTTCTGCATGGACAGGAACGAACGGGTTGGAAAGAGTGGAAACATCCC
TGCTGGCACCACTGTCGACACCAAAATTACTCATCCATTCGAGTTTGACTTTTATCTTTGCAGTCATGCT
GGAATTCAGGGAACCAGTAGGCCGTCCCACTATCATGTGCTGTGGGACGACAACCATTTCACCTCTGACG
AGCTGCAGGTCCTCACCTACCAGCTGTGCCACACCTATGTTCGCTGCACCCGCTCGGTCTCCATTCCTGC
ACCAGCCTATTACGCCCACTTGGTGGCGTTTCGCGCCCGCTACCACTTGGTTGACAAAGAACATGACAGT
GCTGAAGGCAGTCACACATCAGGTCAGAGTAACGGCAGAGATCAACAAGCCCTGGCCAAAGCTGTGCAGA
TCCACCAGGACACACTGCGCACCATGTACTTCGCCTGACTCGAGCCTCTAGAACTATAGTGAGTCGTATT
ACGTAGATCCAGACATGATAAGATACATTGATGAGTTTGGACAAACCACAACTAGAATGCAGTGAAAAAA
ATGCTTTATTTGTGAAATTTGTGATGCTATTGCTTTATTTGTAACCATTATAAGCTGCAATAAACAAGTT
AACAACAACAATTGCATTCATTTTATGTTTCAGGTTCAGGGGGAGGTGTGGGAGGTTTTTTAATTCGCGG
CCGCGGCGCCAATGCATTGGGCCCGGTACCCAGCTTTTGTTCCCTTTAGTGAGGGTTAATTGCGCGCTTG
GCGTAATCATGGTCATAGCTGTTTCCTGTGTGAAATTGTTATCCGCTCACAATTCCACACAACATACGAG
CCGGGAGCATAAAGTGTAAAGCCTGGGGTGCCTAATGAGTGAGCTAACTCACATTAATTGCGTTGCGCTC
ACTGCCCGCTTTCCAGTCGGGAAACCTGTCGTGCCAGCTGCATTAATGAATCGGCCAACGCGCGGGGAGA
GGCGGTTTGCGTATTGGGCGCTCTTCCGCTTCCTCGCTCACTGACTCGCTGCGCTCGGTCGTTCGGCTGC
GGCGAGCGGTATCAGCTCACTCAAAGGCGGTAATACGGTTATCCACAGAATCAGGGGATAACGCAGGAAA
GAACATGTGAGCAAAAGGCCAGCAAAAGGCCAGGAACCGTAAAAAGGCCGCGTTGCTGGCGTTTTTCCAT
AGGCTCCGCCCCCCTGACGAGCATCACAAAAATCGACGCTCAAGTCAGAGGTGGCGAAACCCGACAGGAC
TATAAAGATACCAGGCGTTTCCCCCTGGAAGCTCCCTCGTGCGCTCTCCTGTTCCGACCCTGCCGCTTAC
CGGATACCTGTCCGCCTTTCTCCCTTCGGGAAGCGTGGCGCTTTCTCATAGCTCACGCTGTAGGTATCTC
AGTTCGGTGTAGGTCGTTCGCTCCAAGCTGGGCTGTGTGCACGAACCCCCCGTTCAGCCCGACCGCTGCG
CCTTATCCGGTAACTATCGTCTTGAGTCCAACCCGGTAAGACACGACTTATCGCCACTGGCAGCAGCCAC
TGGTAACAGGATTAGCAGAGCGAGGTATGTAGGCGGTGCTACAGAGTTCTTGAAGTGGTGGCCTAACTAC
GGCTACACTAGAAGAACAGTATTTGGTATCTGCGCTCTGCTGAAGCCAGTTACCTTCGGAAAAAGAGTTG
GTAGCTCTTGATCCGGCAAACAAACCACCGCTGGTAGCGGTGGTTTTTTTGTTTGCAAGCAGCAGATTAC
GCGCAGAAAAAAAGGATCTCAAGAAGATCCTTTGATCTTTTCTACGGGGTCTGACGCTCAGTGGAACGAA
AACTCACGTTAAGGGATTTTGGTCATGAGATTATCAAAAAGGATCTTCACCTAGATCCTTTTAAATTAAA
AATGAAGTTTTAAATCAATCTAAAGTATATATGAGTAAACTTGGTCTGACAGTTACCAATGCTTAATCAG
TGAGGCACCTATCTCAGCGATCTGTCTATTTCGTTCATCCATAGTTGCCTGACTCCCCGTCGTGTAGATA
ACTACGATACGGGAGGGCTTACCATCTGGCCCCAGTGCTGCAATGATACCGCGAGACCCACGCTCACCGG
CTCCAGATTTATCAGCAATAAACCAGCCAGCCGGAAGGGCCGAGCGCAGAAGTGGTCCTGCAACTTTATC
CGCCTCCATCCAGTCTATTAATTGTTGCCGGGAAGCTAGAGTAAGTAGTTCGCCAGTTAATAGTTTGCGC
AACGTTGTTGCCATTGCTACAGGCATCGTGGTGTCACGCTCGTCGTTTGGTATGGCTTCATTCAGCTCCG
GTTCCCAACGATCAAGGCGAGTTACATGATCCCCCATGTTGTGCAAAAAAGCGGTTAGCTCCTTCGGTCC
TCCGATCGTTGTCAGAAGTAAGTTGGCCGCAGTGTTATCACTCATGGTTATGGCAGCACTGCATAATTCT
CTTACTGTCATGCCATCCGTAAGATGCTTTTCTGTGACTGGTGAGTACTCAACCAAGTCATTCTGAGAAT
AGTGTATGCGGCGACCGAGTTGCTCTTGCCCGGCGTCAATACGGGATAATACCGCGCCACATAGCAGAAC
TTTAAAAGTGCTCATCATTGGAAAACGTTCTTCGGGGCGAAAACTCTCAAGGATCTTACCGCTGTTGAGA
TCCAGTTCGATGTAACCCACTCGTGCACCCAACTGATCTTCAGCATCTTTTACTTTCACCAGCGTTTCTG
GGTGAGCAAAAACAGGAAGGCAAAATGCCGCAAAAAAGGGAATAAGGGCGACACGGAAATGTTGAATACT
CATACTCTTCCTTTTTCAATATTATTGAAGCATTTATCAGGGTTATTGTCTCATGAGCGGATACATATTT
GAATGTATTTAGAAAAATAAACAAATAGGGGTTCCGCGCACATTTCCCCGAAAAGTGCCACCTAAATTGT
AAGCGTTAATATTTTGTTAAAATTCGCGTTAAATTTTTGTTAAATCAGCTCATTTTTTAACCAATAGGCC
GAAATCGGCAAAATCCCTTATAAATCAAAAGAATAGACCGAGATAGGGT
[37 nt withheld, positions 5370-5406]
AAAGAACGTGGACTCCAACGTCAAAGG
[49 nt withheld, positions 5434-5482]
T
[91 nt withheld, positions 5484-5574]
G
[124 nt withheld, positions 5576-5699]
CCCATTCGCCATTCAGGCTGCGCAACTGTTGGGAAGGGCGATCGGTGCGGGCCTCTTCGCTATTACGCCA
GTCGACCGCCAATTCAATATGGCGTATATGGACTCATGCCAATTCAATATGGTGGATCTGGACCTGTGCC
AATTCAATATGGCGTATATGGACTCGTGCCAATTCAATATGGTGGATCTGGACCCCAGCCAATTCAATAT
GGCGGACTTGGCACCATGCCAATTCAATATGGCGGACCTGGCACTGTGCCAACTGGGGAGGGGTCTACTT
GGCACGGTGCCAAGTTTGAGGAGGGGTCTTGGCCCTGTGCCAAGTCCGCCATATTGAATTGGCATGGTGC
CAATAATGGCGGCCATATTGGCTATATGCCAGGATCAATATATAGGCAATATCCAATATGGCCCTATGCC
AATATGGCTATTGGCCAGGTTCAATACTATGTATTGGCCCTATGCCATATAGTATTCCATATATGGGTTT
TCCTATTGACGTAGATAGCCCCTCCCAATGGGCGGTCCCATATACCATATATGGGGCTTCCTAATACCGC
CCATAGCCACTCCCCCATTGACGTCAATGGTCTCTATATATGGTCTTTCCTATTGACGTCATATGGGCGG
TCCTATTGACGTATATGGCGCCTCCCCCATTGACGTCAATTACGGTAAATGGCCCGCCTGGCTCAATGCC
CATTGACGTCAATAGGACCACCCACCATTGACGTCAATGGGATGGCTCATTGCCCATTCATATCCGTTCT
CACGCCCCCTATTGACGTCAATGACGGTAAATGGCCCACTTGGCAGTACATCAATATCTATTAATAGTAA
CTTGGCAAGTACATTACTATTGGAAGTACGCCAGGGTACATTGGCAGTACTCCCATTGACGTCAATGGCG
GTAAATGGCCCGCGATGGCTGCCAAGTACATCCCCATTGACGTCAATGGGGAGGGGCAATGACGCAAATG
GGCGTTCCATTGACGTAAATGGGCGGTAGGCGTGCCTAATGGGAGGTCTATATAAGCAATGCTCGTTTAG
GGAAC
